>Addgene plasmid #200366 | pSAH46 - MosTI [unc-119(partial) | MCS | gfp] | addgene full sequence | sequence record 397612 | Addgene NGS Result
ACATTATACGAAGTTATGATATCAAAAATGATTACGCCAAGCTGTAAGTTTAAACATGATCTTACTAACT
AACTATTCTCATTTAAATTTTCAGAGCTTAAAAATGGCTGAAATCACTCACAACGATGGATACGCTAATG
CCAGAGACGAGTGCACAGCTAGCAATACCGAGCTCACTGCAGACGTCTCTAAAAATGGGGCCCTCTAAGG
GCGAAGAATTGTTCACGGGAGTAGTCCCAATCTTAGTCGAGCTTGACGGAGGTGAGTTTTATTATCGATT
TTCGGGATTTTCTACTTGTAATTACCTTTTGTTTTTAATAAGTTGCTTTTTTCCAGATGTTAATGGCCAC
AAGTTTTCCGTGTCTGGAGAAGGAGAAGGCGACGCTACCTACGGTAAGCTGACCCTGAAGTTCATTTGCA
CTACTGGCAAGTTACCAGTACCATGGCCGACCCTGGTGACAACATTTTGCTACGGGGTTCAATGCTTCTC
CAGATACCCAGGTAGGTTTTCAGTTTCAATTTTTGTTGCAACTACCTCAACTCTATGTTTTCAGATCATA
TGAAAAGACACGACTTTTTTAAATCCGCCATGCCAGAGGGTTACGTTCAAGAACGTACCATTTTTTTTAA
GGACGATGGTAACTACAAGACACGTGCGGAGGTTAAATTTGAAGGCGATACTCTCGTGAACCGTATTGAG
CTCAAGGTAAATTTTTCAAGCTTCTAAATTCCAAAATAAACCATTTTAATTTCTTAATTCCAGGGAATCG
ATTTCAAGGAAGATGGAAACATTTTGGGCCACAAGCTTGAATATAATTATAATAGTCATAATGTCTACAT
TATGGCCGACAAACAAAAAAACGGTATTAAGGTTAACTTCAAGATTCGCCACAATATCGAAGATGGATCT
GTCCAACTTGCTGACCACTACCAACAAAATACTCCAATTGGAGATGGACCGGTTTTGCTTCCAGATAACC
ACTACCTTTCCACTCAGTCTGCCCTCTCTAAGGATCCGAATGAAAAACGTGACCATATGGTTCTTTTGGA
GTTCGTTACCGCAGCAGGAATTACTCACGGAATGGATGAACTGTACAAGCCCGGGTGATGGTCTCTGAGC
TATGCAAAATCCTTTCAAGCATTCCCTTCTTCTCTATCACTCTTCTTTCTTTTTGTCAAAAAATTCTCTC
GCTAATTTATTTGCTTTTTTAATGTTATTATTTTATGACTTTTTATAGTCACTGAAAAGTTTGCATCTGA
GTGAAGTGAATGCTATCAAAATGTGATTCTGATATCCAGGAAACGGAGAATCTGTGCGGCAATGTCTTAT
CATTTGAAACGCGCCGTATCGATGCTGACATCATGCGGCTCCCGTGTTAGTCGAGAAGATGGGTACGGGC
CTTTATTCATCCAACACTCTACGGCTTCTTCAAGAGCTAGTAGGGCACCCTGTAGTTGGAAAGGGATTAT
TTCGTATGGCGAGCCCATACCGTCTTTCTTGCGGAAGCTTAACACGATAGGAAGTTGGATAGTTTCGAAC
GATGGTTCCATACGGAACGCTGTCTCAAGGATGAGTCTGACGGAGTGTAACTCGAAGGCTAGGTGGAGGC
TCAGTGATGATAAGTCTGCGATGGTGGATGCATGTGTCATGGTCATAGCTGTTTCCTGTGTGAAATTGTT
ATCCGCTCAGAGGGCACAATCCTATTCCGCGCTATCCGACAATCTCCAAGACATTAGGTGGAGTTCAGTT
CGGCGTATGGCATATGTCGCTGGAAAGAACATGTGAGCAAAAGGCCAGCAAAAGGCCAGGAACCGTAAAA
AGGCCGCGTTGCTGGCGTTTTTCCATAGGCTCCGCCCCCCTGACGAGCATCACAAAAATCGACGCTCAAG
TCAGAGGTGGCGAAACCCGACAGGACTATAAAGATACCAGGCGTTTCCCCCTGGAAGCTCCCTCGTGCGC
TCTCCTGTTCCGACCCTGCCGCTTACCGGATACCTGTCCGCCTTTCTCCCTTCGGGAAGCGTGGCGCTTT
CTCATAGCTCACGCTGTAGGTATCTCAGTTCGGTGTAGGTCGTTCGCTCCAAGCTGGGCTGTGTGCACGA
ACCCCCCGTTCAGCCCGACCGCTGCGCCTTATCCGGTAACTATCGTCTTGAGTCCAACCCGGTAAGACAC
GACTTATCGCCACTGGCAGCAGCCACTGGTAACAGGATTAGCAGAGCGAGGTATGTAGGCGGTGCTACAG
AGTTCTTGAAGTGGTGGCCTAACTACGGCTACACTAGAAGAACAGTATTTGGTATCTGCGCTCTGCTGAA
GCCAGTTACCTTCGGAAAAAGAGTTGGTAGCTCTTGATCCGGCAAACAAACCACCGCTGGTAGCGGTGGT
TTTTTTGTTTGCAAGCAGCAGATTACGCGCAGAAAAAAAGGATCTCAAGAAGATCCTTTGATCTTTTCTA
CGGGGTCTGACGCTCTATTCAACAAAGCCGCCGTCCCGTCAAGTCAGCGTAAATGGGTAGGGGGCTTCAA
ATCGTCCTCGTGATACCAATTCGGAGCCTGCTTTTTTGTACAAACTTGTTGATAATGGCAATTCAAGGAT
CTTCACCTAGATCCTTTTAAATTAAAAATGAAGTTTTAAATCAATCTAAAGTATATATGAGTAAACTTGG
TCTGACAGTTACCAATGCTTAATCAGTGAGGCACCTATCTCAGCGATCTGTCTATTTCGTTCATCCATAG
TTGCCTGACTCCCCGTCGTGTAGATAACTACGATACGGGAGGGCTTACCATCTGGCCCCAGTGCTGCAAT
GATACCGCGAGAGCCACGCTCACCGGCTCCAGATTTATCAGCAATAAACCAGCCAGCCGGAAGGGCCGAG
CGCAGAAGTGGTCCTGCAACTTTATCCGCCTCCATCCAGTCTATTAATTGTTGCCGGGAAGCTAGAGTAA
GTAGTTCGCCAGTTAATAGTTTGCGCAACGTTGTTGCCATTGCTACAGGCATCGTGGTGTCACGCTCGTC
GTTTGGTATGGCTTCATTCAGCTCCGGTTCCCAACGATCAAGGCGAGTTACATGATCCCCCATGTTGTGC
AAAAAAGCGGTTAGCTCCTTCGGTCCTCCGATCGTTGTCAGAAGTAAGTTGGCCGCAGTGTTATCACTCA
TGGTTATGGCAGCACTGCATAATTCTCTTACTGTCATGCCATCCGTAAGATGCTTTTCTGTGACTGGTGA
GTACTCAACCAAGTCATTCTGAGAATAGTGTATGCGGCGACCGAGTTGCTCTTGCCCGGCGTCAATACGG
GATAATACCGCGCCACATAGCAGAACTTTAAAAGTGCTCATCATTGGAAAACGTTCTTCGGGGCGAAAAC
TCTCAAGGATCTTACCGCTGTTGAGATCCAGTTCGATGTAACCCACTCGTGCACCCAACTGATCTTCAGC
ATCTTTTACTTTCACCAGCGTTTCTGGGTGAGCAAAAACAGGAAGGCAAAATGCCGCAAAAAAGGGAATA
AGGGCGACACGGAAATGTTGAATACTCATACTCTTCCTTTTTCAATATTATTGAAGCATTTATCAGGGTT
ATTGTCTCATGAGCGGATACATATTTGAATGTATTTAGAAAAATAAACAAATAGGGGTTCCGCGCACATT
TCCCCGAAAAGTGCCAGATACCTGAAACAAAACCCATCGTACGGCCAAGGAAGTCTCCAATAACTGTGAT
CCACCACAAGCGCCAGGGTTTTCCCAGTCACGACGTTGTAAAACGACGGCCAGTCATGCATAATCCGCAC
GCATCTGGAATAAGGAAGTGCCATTCCGCCTGACCTAAGTGCTTTTCGAGATCGCCAAACCGGAGAACGA
TCAGGAGAATGATGAGTCGCCACAGGAGTCGGCAAGATACGTGCGTTATAGATTTGCTCCAAACTTTTTG
AAACTCAAAACGGTCGGAGCAACTGTGGAATTCAAAGTAGGAGACATCCCAATCCATCATTTCCGAATGA
TCGAACGTCACTTCTTCAAAGATCGCCTTCTGAAGTGTTTTGACTTTGAATTCGGATTCTGTATTCCGAA
TTCACGAAACAACTGTGAACATATCTATGAGTTCCCTCAACTCTCTCAACAACTCAGTGAGTCATTATTC
TAAAAAGTACAATTCAAAAGACTAATCTCTTTTTCAGTGGACGACATGATCAACAATCCAAACGAGACTC
GTTCTGACAGCTTCTATTTCGTCGATAACAAACTCGTCATGCACAACAAAGCCGACTACTCATATGATGC
ATAAATCTTCATTGTTGAGTTTATCTTGTTGATTTTTGAATAAATTATCAACTCTTTACTTTTTAATGGG
TTATGAAATAAATAAACATTGAAAACTGATAAACAACGTTCATCTCTATAACTTCGTATAGCAT
Features (pLannotate 1.2.2; 10 found; start..end, strand, type, name):
    204..500     +  CDS            GFP (fragment): GFP_AEQVI - Experimental evidence at protein level: Swiss-Prot protein existence level 1. Energy-transfer acceptor. Its role is to transduce the blue chemiluminescence of the protein aequorin into green fluorescent light by energy transfer. Fluoresces in vivo upon receiving energy from the Ca(2+)-activated photoprotein aequorin. From Aequorea victoria (Water jellyfish) (Mesonema victoria).
    542..1099    +  CDS            Q80R (fragment): Q80R is a fluorescent protein, derived from Aequorea victoria.
   1122..1291    +  terminator     tbb-2 terminator (fragment): tbb-2; transcription terminator for the C. elegans tubulin beta-2 gene
   1840..2428    -  rep_origin     ori: high-copy-number ColE1/pMB1/pBR322/pUC origin of replication
   2545..2569    -  protein_bind   attB1: mutant version of attB; recombination site for the Gateway® BP reaction BP Clonase™
   2669..3529    -  CDS            AmpR: β-lactamase; bla; confers resistance to ampicillin, carbenicillin, and related antibiotics
   3530..3634    -  promoter       AmpR promoter: bla
   3721..3764    -  CDS            lacZα (fragment): LacZα fragment of β-galactosidase; lacZ fragment
   3819..4271    +  CDS            unc-119 (fragment): UN119_CAEEL - Experimental evidence at protein level: Swiss-Prot protein existence level 1. Myristoyl-binding protein that acts as a cargo adapter: specifically binds the myristoyl moiety of a subset of N-terminally myristoylated proteins and is required for their localization. Plays a key role in ciliary membrane localization of proteins. Required for the establishment or function of the nervous system. From Caenorhabditis elegans.
   4388..17      +  protein_bind   loxP (across the origin): Cre-mediated recombination occurs in the 8-bp core sequence (GCATACAT). Cre recombinase
