[The description below was written by a language model from this plasmid's Addgene catalogue record and pLannotate feature annotations shown in this document.]
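Description:
pSAH46 is an empty cloning vector for MosTI (Modular Safe-harbor Transgene Insertion), a system for making single-copy transgene insertions in Caenorhabditis elegans. It is built on the Twist Amp High backbone and is maintained in E. coli through a high-copy ColE1/pUC-type origin, with ampicillin selection from the β-lactamase gene and its native promoter. The 4.4 kb sequence also carries small backbone remnants annotated as an attB1 site and a short lacZα fragment, to which the record assigns no function.

The worm-specific part of the plasmid follows the layout in its name: a partial unc-119 segment, a cloning region, and gfp. The feature table shows an unc-119 coding fragment, followed across the sequence origin by a loxP site. Two adjacent GFP-derived coding fragments come next, probably a single gfp sequence that the annotation splits, perhaps at an intron, although the record does not say so. A fragment of the tbb-2 terminator follows them. No promoter is annotated upstream of either unc-119 or gfp, and the multiple cloning site and Golden Gate sites described by the depositor are not annotated individually.

A transgene of interest is placed between the two marker segments by conventional restriction cloning or Golden Gate assembly. After single-copy insertion at an unc-119, gfp MosTI site, animals are screened for rescue of the unc-119 phenotype and for GFP fluorescence. Because the unc-119 segment is incomplete, these markers presumably become functional only on correct integration at the landing site. The record does not spell out this mechanism or the purpose of the loxP site.
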