Addgene plasmid #200366: pSAH46 - MosTI [unc-119(partial) | MCS | gfp]
Purpose: (Empty Backbone) Cloning vector for mosTI(unc-119, gfp). MCS or Golden Gate.
Depositing lab: Christian Froekjaer-Jensen. Depositing organization: King Abdullah University of Science and Technology (KAUST).
Backbone
  Vector backbone: Twist Amp High
  Backbone manufacturer: Twist Biosciences
  Vector type: Worm Expression
Growth in bacteria
  Bacterial resistance: Ampicillin, 100 μg/mL
  Growth temperature: 37°C
  Growth strain: DH5alpha
  Copy number: High Copy
Gene/Insert
  Gene/Insert name: None
Terms and licenses: Academic/Nonprofit Terms; Industry Terms: Not Available to Industry
Depositor comments: MOdular Safe harbor Transgene Insertion (mosTI) (El Mouridi et al., 2022). Standard cloning vector for unc-119, gfp based mosTI insertions with MCS and Golden Gate cloning sites. Screen for unc-119 rescue and gfp after single-copy insertion. For more information visit www.wormbuilder.org.
How to cite: pSAH46 - MosTI [unc-119(partial) | MCS | gfp] was a gift from Christian Froekjaer-Jensen (Addgene plasmid # 200366 ; http://n2t.net/addgene:200366 ; RRID:Addgene_200366)
